LOCUS       Exported 5055 bp ds-DNA circular SYN 12-MAY-2021
DEFINITION  Yeast Expression plasmid for SARS-CoV-2 nsp7.
ACCESSION   .
VERSION     .
KEYWORDS    pGBW-m4046165
SOURCE      synthetic DNA construct
  ORGANISM  synthetic DNA construct
REFERENCE   1 (bases 1 to 5055)
  TITLE     SARS-CoV-2 protein Yeast expression constructs, tagged, for protein
            expression and/or purification
REFERENCE   2 (bases 1 to 5055)
  AUTHORS   .
  TITLE     Direct Submission
  JOURNAL   Exported May 12, 2021 from SnapGene Server 1.1.58
            http://www.snapgene.com
FEATURES             Location/Qualifiers
     source          1..5055
                     /organism="synthetic DNA construct"
                     /mol_type="other DNA"
     promoter        25..466
                     /gene="S. cerevisiae GAL1"
                     /label=GAL1 promoter
                     /note="inducible promoter, regulated by Gal4"
     protein_bind    25..142
                     /label=UAS
                     /bound_moiety="Gal4"
                     /note="upstream activating sequence mediating
                     Gal4-dependent induction"
     primer_bind     437..460
                     /label=GAL1
                     /note="S. cerevisiae GAL1 promoter, forward primer"
     CDS             730..747
                     /codon_start=1
                     /product="thrombin recognition and cleavage site"
                     /label=thrombin site
                     /translation="LVPRGS"
     CDS             748..765
                     /codon_start=1
                     /product="6xHis affinity tag"
                     /label=6xHis
                     /translation="HHHHHH"
     primer_bind     complement(810..828)
                     /label=CYC1
                     /note="CYC1 transcription termination signal, reverse
                     primer"
     CDS             1179..1982
                     /codon_start=1
                     /gene="S. cerevisiae URA3"
                     /product="orotidine-5'-phosphate decarboxylase, required
                     for uracil biosynthesis"
                     /label=URA3
                     /note="yeast auxotrophic marker, counterselectable with
                     5-fluoroorotic acid (5-FOA)"
                     /translation="MSKATYKERAATHPSPVAAKLFNIMHEKQTNLCASLDVRTTKELL
                     ELVEALGPKICLLKTHVDILTDFSMEGTVKPLKALSAKYNFLLFEDRKFADIGNTVKLQ
                     YSAGVYRIAEWADITNAHGVVGPGIVSGLKQAAEEVTKEPRGLLMLAELSCKGSLSTGE
                     YTKGTVDIAKSDKDFVIGFIAQRDMGGRDEGYDWLIMTPGVGLDDKGDALGQQYRTVDD
                     VVSTGSDIIIVGRGLFAKGRDAKVEGERYRKAGWEAYLRRCGQQN"
     rep_origin      2065..3047
                     /label=2u ori
                     /note="yeast 2u plasmid origin of replication"
     terminator      3125..3154
                     /label=T3Te terminator
                     /note="phage T3 early transcription terminator"
     rep_origin      3176..3763
                     /direction=RIGHT
                     /label=ori
                     /note="high-copy-number ColE1/pMB1/pBR322/pUC origin of
                     replication"
     terminator      3775..3802
                     /label=T7Te terminator
                     /note="phage T7 early transcription terminator"
     CDS             complement(3826..4017)
                     /codon_start=1
                     /gene="rop"
                     /product="Rop protein, which maintains plasmids at low copy
                     number"
                     /label=rop
                     /translation="MTKQEKTALNMARFIRSQTLTLLEKLNELDADEQADICESLHDHA
                     DELYRSCLARFGDDGENL"
     CDS             complement(4018..4878)
                     /codon_start=1
                     /gene="bla"
                     /product="beta-lactamase"
                     /label=AmpR
                     /note="confers resistance to ampicillin, carbenicillin, and
                     related antibiotics"
                     /translation="MSIQHFRVALIPFFAAFCLPVFAHPETLVKVKDAEDQLGARVGYI
                     ELDLNSGKILESLRPEERFPMMSTFKVLLCGAVLSRIDAGQEQLGRRIHYSQNDLVEYS
                     PVTEKHLTDGMTVRELCSAAITMSDNTAANLLLATIGGPKELTAFLHNMGDHVTRLDRW
                     EPELNEAIPNDERDTTMPVAMATTLRKLLTGELLTLASRQQLIDWMEADKVAGSLLRSA
                     LPAGWFIADKSGAGERGSRGIIAALGPDGKPSRIVVIYTTGSQATMDERNRQIAEIGAS
                     LIKHW"
     primer_bind     4641..4660
                     /label=Amp-R
                     /note="Ampicillin resistance gene, reverse primer"
     promoter        complement(4879..4981)
                     /label=cat promoter
                     /note="promoter of the E. coli cat gene encoding
                     chloramphenicol acetyltransferase"
     terminator      4982..5013
                     /label=tonB terminator
                     /note="bidirectional E. coli tonB-P14 transcription
                     terminator"
ORIGIN
        1 gcggccgctt gctatattga agtacggatt agaagccgcc gagcgggcga cagccctccg
       61 acggaagact ctcctccgtg cgtcctcgtc ttcaccggtc gcgttcctga aacgcagatg
      121 tgcctcgcgc cgcactgctc cgaacaataa agattctaca atactagctt ttatggttat
      181 gaagaggaaa aattggcagt aacctggccc cacaaacctt caaattaacg aatcaaatta
      241 acaaccatag gatgataatg cgattagttt tttagcctta tttctggggt aattaatcag
      301 cgaagcgatg atttttgatc tattaacaga tatataaatg gaaaagctgc ataaccactt
      361 taactaatac tttcaacatt ttcagtttgt attacttctt attcaaatgt cataaaagta
      421 tcaacaaaaa attgttaata tacctctata ctttaacgtc aaggagaaaa aactataatg
      481 tccaaaatgt cagacgtcaa gtgtacgtcg gtagttctcc tgagtgttct acaacagtta
      541 cgtgtggaga gctcttccaa gctttgggca caatgcgtcc aattgcacaa tgatatttta
      601 ttggccaaag atacaaccga agctttcgaa aagatggttt ctttgttgtc tgtcttgttg
      661 tctatgcaag gtgctgttga cataaacaag ttgtgtgaag aaatgctaga taacagagct
      721 actttacaac tcgtgccgag aggttctcac catcatcacc atcattaaac aggccccttt
      781 tcctttgtcg atatcatgta attagttatg tcacgcttac attcacgccc tcctcccaca
      841 tccgctctaa ccgaaaagga aggagttaga caacctgaag tctaggtccc tatttatttt
      901 ttttaatagt tatgttagta ttaagaacgt tatttatatt tcaaattttt cttttttttc
      961 tgtacaaagc ggccgccgaa ccactagtgc actgcagtac acggtttcct tgaaattttt
     1021 ttgattcggt aatctccgaa cagaaggaag aacgaaggaa ggagcacaga cttagattgg
     1081 tatatatacg catatgtagt gttgaagaaa catgaaattg cccagtattc ttaacccaac
     1141 tgcacagaac aaaaacgtgc aggaaacgaa gataaatcat gtcgaaagct acatataagg
     1201 aacgtgctgc tactcatcct agtcctgttg ctgccaagct atttaatatc atgcacgaaa
     1261 agcaaacaaa cttgtgtgct tcattggatg ttcgtaccac caaggaatta ctggagttag
     1321 ttgaagcatt aggtcccaaa atttgtttac taaaaacaca tgtggatatc ttgactgatt
     1381 tttccatgga gggcacagtt aagccgctaa aggcattatc cgccaagtac aattttttac
     1441 tcttcgagga cagaaaattt gctgacattg gtaatacagt caaattgcag tactctgcgg
     1501 gtgtatacag aatagcagaa tgggcagaca ttacgaatgc acacggtgtg gtgggcccag
     1561 gtattgttag cggtttgaag caggcggcag aagaagtaac aaaggaacct agaggccttt
     1621 tgatgttagc agaattgtca tgcaagggct ccctatctac tggagaatat actaagggta
     1681 ctgttgacat tgcgaagagc gacaaagatt ttgttatcgg ctttattgct caaagagaca
     1741 tgggtggaag agatgaaggt tacgattggt tgattatgac acccggtgtg ggtttagatg
     1801 acaagggaga tgcattgggt caacagtata gaaccgtgga tgatgtggtt tctacaggat
     1861 ctgacattat tattgttgga agaggactat ttgcaaaggg aagggatgct aaggtagagg
     1921 gtgaacgtta cagaaaagca ggctgggaag catatttgag aagatgcggc cagcaaaact
     1981 aaaaaactgt attataagta aatgcatgta tactaaactc acaaattaga gcttcaattt
     2041 aattatatca gttattaccc gagtaacgaa gcatctgtgc ttcattttgt agaacaaaaa
     2101 tgcaacgcga gagcgctaat ttttcaaaca aagaatctga gctgcatttt tacagaacag
     2161 aaatgcaacg cgaaagcgct attttaccaa cgaagaatct gtgcttcatt tttgtaaaac
     2221 aaaaatgcaa cgcgagagcg ctaatttttc aaacaaagaa tctgagctgc atttttacag
     2281 aacagaaatg caacgcgaga gcgctatttt accaacaaag aatctatact tcttttttgt
     2341 tctacaaaaa tgcatcccga gagcgctatt tttctaacaa agcatcttag attacttttt
     2401 ttctcctttg tgcgctctat aatgcagtct cttgataact ttttgcactg taggtccgtt
     2461 aaggttagaa gaaggctact ttggtgtcta ttttctcttc cataaaaaaa gcctgactcc
     2521 acttcccgcg tttactgatt actagcgaag ctgcgggtgc attttttcaa gataaaggca
     2581 tccccgatta tattctatac cgatgtggat tgcgcatact ttgtgaacag aaagtgatag
     2641 cgttgatgat tcttcattgg tcagaaaatt atgaacggtt tcttctattt tgtctctata
     2701 tactacgtat aggaaatgtt tacattttcg tattgttttc gattcactct atgaatagtt
     2761 cttactacaa tttttttgtc taaagagtaa tactagagat aaacataaaa aatgtagagg
     2821 tcgagtttag atgcaagttc aaggagcgaa aggtggatgg gtaggttata tagggatata
     2881 gcacagagat atatagcaaa gagatacttt tgagcaatgt ttgtggaagc ggtattcgca
     2941 atattttagt agctcgttac agtccggtgc gtttttggtt ttttgaaagt gcgtcatcag
     3001 agcgcttttg gttttcaaaa gcgctctgaa gttcctatac tttctagcta gagaatagga
     3061 acttcccgag cggccgcgtg ttacaagctt gactccagcg taactggact gcaatcaact
     3121 cactggctca ccttcacggg tgggcctttc ttcggtagaa aatcaaagga tcttcttgag
     3181 atcctttttt tctgcgcgta atctgctgct tgcaaacaaa aaaaccaccg ctaccagcgg
     3241 tggtttgttt gccggatcaa gagctaccaa ctctttttcc gaggtaactg gcttcagcag
     3301 agcgcagata ccaaatactg ttcttctagt gtagccgtag ttaggccacc acttcaagaa
     3361 ctctgtagca ccgcctacat acctcgctct gctaatcctg ttaccagtgg ctgctgccag
     3421 tggcgataag tcgtgtctta ccgggttgga ctcaagacga tagttaccgg ataaggcgca
     3481 gcggtcgggc tgaacggggg gttcgtgcac acagcccagc ttggagcgaa cgacctacac
     3541 cgaactgaga tacctacagc gtgagctatg agaaagcgcc acgcttcccg aagggagaaa
     3601 ggcggacagg tatccggtaa gcggcagggt cggaacagga gagcgcacga gggagcttcc
     3661 aggggtaaac gcctggtatc tttatagtcc tgtcgggttt cgccacctct gacttgagca
     3721 tcgatttttg tgatgctcgt caggggggcg gagcctatgg aaaaacgcca gcaacgcaga
     3781 aaggcccacc cgaaggtgag ccaggtgatt acatttgggc cctcatcaga ggttttcacc
     3841 gtcatcaccg aaacgcgcga ggcagctgcg gtaaagctca tcagcgtggt cgtgaagcga
     3901 ttcacagatg tctgcctgtt catccgcgtc cagctcgttg agtttctcca gaagcgttaa
     3961 tgtctggctt ctgataaagc gggccatgtt aagggcggtt ttttcctgtt tggtcactta
     4021 ccaatgctta atcagtgagg cacctatctc agcgatctgt ctatttcgtt catccatagt
     4081 tgcctgactc cccgtcgtgt agataactac gatgcgggag ggcttaccat ctggccccag
     4141 tgctgcaatg ataccgcgag acccacgctc accggctcca gatttatcag caataaacca
     4201 gccagccggg agggccgagc gcagaagtga tcctgcaact ttatccgcct ccatccagtc
     4261 tattaattgt tgccgggaag ctagagtaag tagttcgcca gttaatagtt tgcgcaacgt
     4321 tgttgccatt gctacaggca tcgtggtgtc acgctcgtcg tttggtatgg cttcattcag
     4381 ctccggttcc caacgatcaa ggcgagttac atgatccccc atgttgtgca aaaaagcggt
     4441 tagctccttc ggtcctccga tcgttgccag aagtaagttg gccgcagtgt tatcactcat
     4501 ggttatggca gcactgcata attctcttac tgtcatgcca tccgtgagat gcttttctgt
     4561 gactggtgag tactcaacca agtcattctg agaatagtgt atgcggcgac cgagttgctc
     4621 ttgcccggcg tcaatacggg ataataccgc gccacatagc agaactttaa aagtgctcat
     4681 cattggaaaa cgttcttcgg ggcgtaaact ctcaaggatc ttaccgctgt tgagatccag
     4741 ttcgatgtaa cccactcgtg cacccaactg atcttcagca tcttttactt tcaccagcgt
     4801 ttctgggtga gcaaaaacag gaaggcaaaa tgccgcaaaa aagggaataa gggcgacacg
     4861 gaaatgttga atactcattt tagcttcctt agctcctgaa aatctcgata actcaaaaaa
     4921 tacgcccggt agtgatctta tttcattatg gtgaaagttg gaacctctta cgtgccgatc
     4981 aagtcaaaag cctccggtcg gaggcttttg actttctgct atggaggtca ggtatgattt
     5041 aaatggtcag ttaga
//
