[The description below was written by a language model from this plasmid's Addgene catalogue record and the feature table of its GenBank file.]
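Description:
pGBW-m4046165 is an E. coli–yeast shuttle plasmid for galactose-inducible expression of SARS-CoV-2 nsp7 in Saccharomyces cerevisiae. In bacteria it replicates from a high-copy ColE1/pUC-type origin and is selected with ampicillin through a beta-lactamase gene that the annotation places downstream of a cat promoter. A short rop-annotated reading frame lies directly adjacent to AmpR, although the catalogue lists the plasmid as high copy. Phage T3Te and T7Te terminators flank the bacterial origin, and a tonB terminator lies beside the resistance cassette, presumably to insulate these modules from read-through transcription. In yeast, the 2µ origin supports multicopy episomal maintenance, and URA3 allows selection in ura3 auxotrophs as well as counterselection with 5-FOA.

The payload is a synthetic nsp7 coding sequence, a small non-structural protein derived from the viral ORF1ab polyprotein, which has been recoded for S. cerevisiae codon usage. The insert itself is not annotated in the feature table, but the gap between the GAL1 promoter and the downstream tag features is consistent with its recorded size of about 250 bp. Transcription is driven by the GAL1 promoter, whose upstream activating sequence binds Gal4 and makes expression galactose dependent. A CYC1 primer site downstream suggests a CYC1 termination region, though no terminator is annotated as such. The backbone supplies a C-terminal thrombin cleavage site followed by a 6xHis tag, so the protein can be captured by metal-affinity chromatography and the tag then removed by protease. The plasmid belongs to a set of tagged SARS-CoV-2 yeast expression constructs intended for protein production and purification.
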