Addgene plasmid #145540: pGBW-m4046165
Purpose: Yeast Expression plasmid for SARS-CoV-2 nsp7
Depositing lab: Ginkgo Bioworks & Benjie Chen. Depositing organization: Ginkgo Bioworks.
Backbone
  Vector backbone: AmpR; 2u URA3
  Backbone size w/o insert (bp): 4078
  Vector type: Yeast Expression
  Selectable markers: URA3
Growth in bacteria
  Bacterial resistance: Ampicillin, 100 μg/mL
  Growth temperature: 37°C
  Growth strain: DH5alpha
  Copy number: High Copy
Gene/Insert
  Gene/Insert name: SARS-CoV-2 nsp7
  Species: S. cerevisiae (budding yeast); Severe acute respiratory syndrome coronavirus 2
  Insert size (bp): 248
  Mutation: Saccharomyces cerevisiae recode 1
  Entrez Gene: ORF1ab (a.k.a. GU280_gp01)
  Promoter: pGAL1
  Tag / fusion protein: Cleavable thrombin;6xHIS (C terminal on backbone)
  Cloning method: Unknown
Resource information
  A portion of this plasmid was derived from a plasmid made by: GinkgoBioworks
Depositor comments: NCBI Reference Sequence: YP_009725303.1Created by gene synthesis with Not1 site.
How to cite: pGBW-m4046165 was a gift from Ginkgo Bioworks & Benjie Chen (Addgene plasmid # 145540 ; http://n2t.net/addgene:145540 ; RRID:Addgene_145540)
